>Addgene plasmid #211869 | pGS373_tdTomato-1xGCN4-T2A-BSD Lenti | addgene full sequence | sequence record 424812 | Addgene NGS Result
CAAACCGCCTCTCCCCGCGCGTTGGCCGATTCATTAATGCAGCTGGCACGACAGGTTTCCCGACTGGAAA
GCGGGCAGTGAGCGCAACGCAATTAATGTGAGTTAGCTCACTCATTAGGCACCCCAGGCTTTACACTTTA
TGCTTCCGGCTCGTATGTTGTGTGGAATTGTGAGCGGATAACAATTTCACACAGGAAACAGCTATGACCA
TGATTACGCCAAGCGCGCAATTAACCCTCACTAAAGGGAACAAAAGCTGGAGCTGCAAGCTTAATGTAGT
CTTATGCAATACTCTTGTAGTCTTGCAACATGGTAACGATGAGTTAGCAACATGCCTTACAAGGAGAGAA
AAAGCACCGTGCATGCCGATTGGTGGAAGTAAGGTGGTACGATCGTGCCTTATTAGGAAGGCAACAGACG
GGTCTGACATGGATTGGACGAACCACTGAATTGCCGCATTGCAGAGATATTGTATTTAAGTGCCTAGCTC
GATACATAAACGGGTCTCTCTGGTTAGACCAGATCTGAGCCTGGGAGCTCTCTGGCTAACTAGGGAACCC
ACTGCTTAAGCCTCAATAAAGCTTGCCTTGAGTGCTTCAAGTAGTGTGTGCCCGTCTGTTGTGTGACTCT
GGTAACTAGAGATCCCTCAGACCCTTTTAGTCAGTGTGGAAAATCTCTAGCAGTGGCGCCCGAACAGGGA
CTTGAAAGCGAAAGGGAAACCAGAGGAGCTCTCTCGACGCAGGACTCGGCTTGCTGAAGCGCGCACGGCA
AGAGGCGAGGGGCGGCGACTGGTGAGTACGCCAAAAATTTTGACTAGCGGAGGCTAGAAGGAGAGAGATG
GGTGCGAGAGCGTCAGTATTAAGCGGGGGAGAATTAGATCGCGATGGGAAAAAATTCGGTTAAGGCCAGG
GGGAAAGAAAAAATATAAATTAAAACATATAGTATGGGCAAGCAGGGAGCTAGAACGATTCGCAGTTAAT
CCTGGCCTGTTAGAAACATCAGAAGGCTGTAGACAAATACTGGGACAGCTACAACCATCCCTTCAGACAG
GATCAGAAGAACTTAGATCATTATATAATACAGTAGCAACCCTCTATTGTGTGCATCAAAGGATAGAGAT
AAAAGACACCAAGGAAGCTTTAGACAAGATAGAGGAAGAGCAAAACAAAAGTAAGACCACCGCACAGCAA
GCGGCCGGCCGCTGATCTTCAGACCTGGAGGAGGAGATATGAGGGACAATTGGAGAAGTGAATTATATAA
ATATAAAGTAGTAAAAATTGAACCATTAGGAGTAGCACCCACCAAGGCAAAGAGAAGAGTGGTGCAGAGA
GAAAAAAGAGCAGTGGGAATAGGAGCTTTGTTCCTTGGGTTCTTGGGAGCAGCAGGAAGCACTATGGGCG
CAGCGTCAATGACGCTGACGGTACAGGCCAGACAATTATTGTCTGGTATAGTGCAGCAGCAGAACAATTT
GCTGAGGGCTATTGAGGCGCAACAGCATCTGTTGCAACTCACAGTCTGGGGCATCAAGCAGCTCCAGGCA
AGAATCCTGGCTGTGGAAAGATACCTAAAGGATCAACAGCTCCTGGGGATTTGGGGTTGCTCTGGAAAAC
TCATTTGCACCACTGCTGTGCCTTGGAATGCTAGTTGGAGTAATAAATCTCTGGAACAGATTTGGAATCA
CACGACCTGGATGGAGTGGGACAGAGAAATTAACAATTACACAAGCTTAATACACTCCTTAATTGAAGAA
TCGCAAAACCAGCAAGAAAAGAATGAACAAGAATTATTGGAATTAGATAAATGGGCAAGTTTGTGGAATT
GGTTTAACATAACAAATTGGCTGTGGTATATAAAATTATTCATAATGATAGTAGGAGGCTTGGTAGGTTT
AAGAATAGTTTTTGCTGTACTTTCTATAGTGAATAGAGTTAGGCAGGGATATTCACCATTATCGTTTCAG
ACCCACCTCCCAACCCCGAGGGGACCCAGAGAGGGCCTATTTCCCATGATTCCTTCATATTTGCATATAC
GATACAAGGCTGTTAGAGAGATAATTAGAATTAATTTGACTGTAAACACAAAGATATTAGTACAAAATAC
GTGACGTAGAAAGTAATAATTTCTTGGGTAGTTTGCAGTTTTAAAATTATGTTTTAAAATGGACTATCAT
AAATTCTAGATCTTGAGACAAATGGCAGTATTCATCCACAATTTTAAAAGAAAAGGGGGGATTGGGGGGT
ACAGTGCAGGGGAAAGAATAGTAGACATAATAGCAACAGACATACAAACTAAAGAATTACAAAAACAAAT
TACAAAAATTCAAAATTTTCGGGTTTATTACAGGGACAGCAGAGATCCACTTTGGCGCCGGCTCGTCGAG
TGGCTCCGGTGCCCGTCAGTGGGCAGAGCGCACATCGCCCACAGTCCCCGAGAAGTTGGGGGGAGGGGTC
GGCAATTGAACCGGTGCCTAGAGAAGGTGGCGCGGGGTAAACTGGGAAAGTGATGTCGTGTACTGGCTCC
GCCTTTTTCCCGAGGGTGGGGGAGAACCGTATATAAGTGCAGTAGTCGCCGTGAACGTTCTTTTTCGCAA
CGGGTTTGCCGCCAGAACACAGGTGTCGTGACGCGGGATCCGATATCCGCCACCATGGTGAGCAAGGGCG
AGGAGGTCATCAAAGAGTTCATGCGCTTCAAGGTGCGCATGGAGGGCTCCATGAACGGCCACGAGTTCGA
GATCGAGGGCGAGGGCGAGGGCCGCCCCTACGAGGGCACCCAGACCGCCAAGCTGAAGGTGACCAAGGGC
GGCCCCCTGCCCTTCGCCTGGGACATCCTGTCCCCCCAGTTCATGTACGGCTCCAAGGCGTACGTGAAGC
ACCCCGCCGACATCCCCGATTACAAGAAGCTGTCCTTCCCCGAGGGCTTCAAGTGGGAGCGCGTGATGAA
CTTCGAGGACGGCGGTCTGGTGACCGTGACCCAGGACTCCTCCCTGCAGGACGGCACGCTGATCTACAAG
GTGAAGATGCGCGGCACCAACTTCCCCCCCGACGGCCCCGTAATGCAGAAGAAGACCATGGGCTGGGAGG
CCTCCACCGAGCGCCTGTACCCCCGCGACGGCGTGCTGAAGGGCGAGATCCACCAGGCCCTGAAGCTGAA
GGACGGCGGCCACTACCTGGTGGAGTTCAAGACCATCTACATGGCCAAGAAGCCCGTGCAACTGCCCGGC
TACTACTACGTGGACACCAAGCTGGACATCACCTCCCACAACGAGGACTACACCATCGTGGAACAGTACG
AGCGCTCCGAGGGCCGCCACCACCTGTTCCTGGGGCATGGCACCGGCAGCACCGGCAGCGGCAGCTCCGG
CACCGCCTCCTCCGAGGACAACAACATGGCCGTCATCAAAGAGTTCATGCGCTTCAAGGTGCGCATGGAG
GGCTCCATGAACGGCCACGAGTTCGAGATCGAGGGCGAGGGCGAGGGCCGCCCCTACGAGGGCACCCAGA
CCGCCAAGCTGAAGGTGACCAAGGGCGGCCCCCTGCCCTTCGCCTGGGACATCCTGTCCCCCCAGTTCAT
GTACGGCTCCAAGGCGTACGTGAAGCACCCCGCCGACATCCCCGATTACAAGAAGCTGTCCTTCCCCGAG
GGCTTCAAGTGGGAGCGCGTGATGAACTTCGAGGACGGCGGTCTGGTGACCGTGACCCAGGACTCCTCCC
TGCAGGACGGCACGCTGATCTACAAGGTGAAGATGCGCGGCACCAACTTCCCCCCCGACGGCCCCGTAAT
GCAGAAGAAGACCATGGGCTGGGAGGCCTCCACCGAGCGCCTGTACCCCCGCGACGGCGTGCTGAAGGGC
GAGATCCACCAGGCCCTGAAGCTGAAGGACGGCGGCCACTACCTGGTGGAGTTCAAGACCATCTACATGG
CCAAGAAGCCCGTGCAACTGCCCGGCTACTACTACGTGGACACCAAGCTGGACATCACCTCCCACAACGA
GGACTACACCATCGTGGAACAGTACGAGCGCTCCGAGGGCCGCCACCACCTGTTCCTGTACGGCATGGAC
GAGCTGTACAAGACCGGAGGGGATCGGTGGAGCTCCACCGGTGGCGGCCGCTCTAGAGAGAATCTTTATT
TTCAGGGCGCCGCCAAATTCAAAGAAACCGCTGCTGCTAAATTCGAACGCCAGCACATGGACAGCGGAGG
TGGAGGTACTAGTCTCGAGGGTTCTGGAGGATTGTTGCCCAAAAACTACCACTTGGAGAACGAGGTCGCA
AGGTTGAAAAAATTGGTCGGTGAGCGTGGCGGCTCAGGCGGCCTTCTTCCTGAATTCGAGGGCAGAGGAA
GTCTTCTAACATGCGGTGACGTGGAGGAGAATCCCGGCCCTATCGATATGGCCAAGCCTTTGTCTCAAGA
AGAATCCACCCTCATTGAAAGAGCAACGGCTACAATCAACAGCATCCCCATCTCTGAAGACTACAGCGTC
GCCAGCGCAGCTCTCTCTAGCGACGGCCGCATCTTCACTGGTGTCAATGTATATCATTTTACTGGGGGAC
CTTGTGCAGAACTCGTGGTGCTGGGCACTGCTGCTGCTGCGGCAGCTGGCAACCTGACTTGTATCGTCGC
GATCGGAAATGAGAACAGGGGCATCTTGAGCCCCTGCGGACGGTGCCGACAGGTGCTTCTCGATCTGCAT
CCTGGGATCAAAGCCATAGTGAAGGACAGTGATGGACAGCCGACGGCAGTTGGGATTCGTGAATTGCTGC
CCTCTGGTTATGTGTGGGAGGGCTAAGGTACCACTAGTCCCGGGATGCATAGCGCTACGCGTTAAGTCGA
CAATCAACCTCTGGATTACAAAATTTGTGAAAGATTGACTGGTATTCTTAACTATGTTGCTCCTTTTACG
CTATGTGGATACGCTGCTTTAATGCCTTTGTATCATGCTATTGCTTCCCGTATGGCTTTCATTTTCTCCT
CCTTGTATAAATCCTGGTTGCTGTCTCTTTATGAGGAGTTGTGGCCCGTTGTCAGGCAACGTGGCGTGGT
GTGCACTGTGTTTGCTGACGCAACCCCCACTGGTTGGGGCATTGCCACCACCTGTCAGCTCCTTTCCGGG
ACTTTCGCTTTCCCCCTCCCTATTGCCACGGCGGAACTCATCGCCGCCTGCCTTGCCCGCTGCTGGACAG
GGGCTCGGCTGTTGGGCACTGACAATTCCGTGGTGTTGTCGGGGAAATCATCGTCCTTTCCTTGGCTGCT
CGCCTGTGTTGCCACCTGGATTCTGCGCGGGACGTCCTTCTGCTACGTCCCTTCGGCCCTCAATCCAGCG
GACCTTCCTTCCCGCGGCCTGCTGCCGGCTCTGCGGCCTCTTCCGCGTCTTCGCCTTCGCCCTCAGACGA
GTCGGATCTCCCTTTGGGCCGCCTCCCCGCGTCGACTTTAAGACCAATGACTTACAAGGCAGCTGTAGAT
CTTAGCCACTTTTTAAAAGAAAAGGGGGGACTGGAAGGGCTAATTCACTCCCAACGAAGACAAGATCTGC
TTTTTGCTTGTACTGGGTCTCTCTGGTTAGACCAGATCTGAGCCTGGGAGCTCTCTGGCTAACTAGGGAA
CCCACTGCTTAAGCCTCAATAAAGCTTGCCTTGAGTGCTTCAAGTAGTGTGTGCCCGTCTGTTGTGTGAC
TCTGGTAACTAGAGATCCCTCAGACCCTTTTAGTCAGTGTGGAAAATCTCTAGCAGTACGTATAGTAGTT
CATGTCATCTTATTATTCAGTATTTATAACTTGCAAAGAAATGAATATCAGAGAGTGAGAGGAACTTGTT
TATTGCAGCTTATAATGGTTACAAATAAAGCAATAGCATCACAAATTTCACAAATAAAGCATTTTTTTCA
CTGCATTCTAGTTGTGGTTTGTCCAAACTCATCAATGTATCTTATCATGTCTGGCTCTAGCTATCCCGCC
CCTAACTCCGCCCATCCCGCCCCTAACTCCGCCCAGTTCCGCCCATTCTCCGCCCCATGGCTGACTAATT
TTTTTTATTTATGCAGAGGCCGAGGCCGCCTCGGCCTCTGAGCTATTCCAGAAGTAGTGAGGAGGCTTTT
TTGGAGGCCTAGGGACGTACCCAATTCGCCCTATAGTGAGTCGTATTACGCGCGCTCACTGGCCGTCGTT
TTACAACGTCGTGACTGGGAAAACCCTGGCGTTACCCAACTTAATCGCCTTGCAGCACATCCCCCTTTCG
CCAGCTGGCGTAATAGCGAAGAGGCCCGCACCGATCGCCCTTCCCAACAGTTGCGCAGCCTGAATGGCGA
ATGGG
[124 nt withheld, positions 6306-6429]
C
[91 nt withheld, positions 6431-6521]
A
[49 nt withheld, positions 6523-6571]
CCTTTGACGTTGGAGTCCACGTTCTTT
[37 nt withheld, positions 6599-6635]
ACCCTATCTCGGTCTATTCTTTTGATTTATAAGGGATTTTGCCGATTTCGGCCTATTGGTTAAAAAATGA
GCTGATTTAACAAAAATTTAACGCGAATTTTAACAAAATATTAACGCTTACAATTTAGGTGGCACTTTTC
GGGGAAATGTGCGCGGAACCCCTATTTGTTTATTTTTCTAAATACATTCAAATATGTATCCGCTCATGAG
ACAATAACCCTGATAAATGCTTCAATAATATTGAAAAAGGAAGAGTATGAGTATTCAACATTTCCGTGTC
GCCCTTATTCCCTTTTTTGCGGCATTTTGCCTTCCTGTTTTTGCTCACCCAGAAACGCTGGTGAAAGTAA
AAGATGCTGAAGATCAGTTGGGTGCACGAGTGGGTTACATCGAACTGGATCTCAACAGCGGTAAGATCCT
TGAGAGTTTTCGCCCCGAAGAACGTTTTCCAATGATGAGCACTTTTAAAGTTCTGCTATGTGGCGCGGTA
TTATCCCGTATTGACGCCGGGCAAGAGCAACTCGGTCGCCGCATACACTATTCTCAGAATGACTTGGTTG
AGTACTCACCAGTCACAGAAAAGCATCTTACGGATGGCATGACAGTAAGAGAATTATGCAGTGCTGCCAT
AACCATGAGTGATAACACTGCGGCCAACTTACTTCTGACAACGATCGGAGGACCGAAGGAGCTAACCGCT
TTTTTGCACAACATGGGGGATCATGTAACTCGCCTTGATCGTTGGGAACCGGAGCTGAATGAAGCCATAC
CAAACGACGAGCGTGACACCACGATGCCTGTAGCAATGGCAACAACGTTGCGCAAACTATTAACTGGCGA
ACTACTTACTCTAGCTTCCCGGCAACAATTAATAGACTGGATGGAGGCGGATAAAGTTGCAGGACCACTT
CTGCGCTCGGCCCTTCCGGCTGGCTGGTTTATTGCTGATAAATCTGGAGCCGGTGAGCGTGGGTCTCGCG
GTATCATTGCAGCACTGGGGCCAGATGGTAAGCCCTCCCGTATCGTAGTTATCTACACGACGGGGAGTCA
GGCAACTATGGATGAACGAAATAGACAGATCGCTGAGATAGGTGCCTCACTGATTAAGCATTGGTAACTG
TCAGACCAAGTTTACTCATATATACTTTAGATTGATTTAAAACTTCATTTTTAATTTAAAAGGATCTAGG
TGAAGATCCTTTTTGATAATCTCATGACCAAAATCCCTTAACGTGAGTTTTCGTTCCACTGAGCGTCAGA
CCCCGTAGAAAAGATCAAAGGATCTTCTTGAGATCCTTTTTTTCTGCGCGTAATCTGCTGCTTGCAAACA
AAAAAACCACCGCTACCAGCGGTGGTTTGTTTGCCGGATCAAGAGCTACCAACTCTTTTTCCGAAGGTAA
CTGGCTTCAGCAGAGCGCAGATACCAAATACTGTTCTTCTAGTGTAGCCGTAGTTAGGCCACCACTTCAA
GAACTCTGTAGCACCGCCTACATACCTCGCTCTGCTAATCCTGTTACCAGTGGCTGCTGCCAGTGGCGAT
AAGTCGTGTCTTACCGGGTTGGACTCAAGACGATAGTTACCGGATAAGGCGCAGCGGTCGGGCTGAACGG
GGGGTTCGTGCACACAGCCCAGCTTGGAGCGAACGACCTACACCGAACTGAGATACCTACAGCGTGAGCT
ATGAGAAAGCGCCACGCTTCCCGAAGGGAGAAAGGCGGACAGGTATCCGGTAAGCGGCAGGGTCGGAACA
GGAGAGCGCACGAGGGAGCTTCCAGGGGGAAACGCCTGGTATCTTTATAGTCCTGTCGGGTTTCGCCACC
TCTGACTTGAGCGTCGATTTTTGTGATGCTCGTCAGGGGGGCGGAGCCTATGGAAAAACGCCAGCAACGC
GGCCTTTTTACGGTTCCTGGCCTTTTGCTGGCCTTTTGCTCACATGTTCTTTCCTGCGTTATCCCCTGAT
TCTGTGGATAACCGTATTACCGCCTTTGAGTGAGCTGATACCGCTCGCCGCAGCCGAACGACCGAGCGCA
GCGAGTCAGTGAGCGAGGAAGCGGAAGAGCGCCCAATACG
Features (pLannotate 1.2.2; 31 found; start..end, strand, type, name):
     94..115     +  protein_bind   CAP binding site: CAP binding activates transcription in the presence of cAMP. E. coli catabolite activator protein
    130..160     +  promoter       lac promoter: promoter for the E. coli lac operon
    168..184     +  protein_bind   lac operator: The lac repressor binds to the lac operator to inhibit transcription in E. coli. This inhibition can be relieved by adding lactose or isopropyl-β-D-thiogalactopyranoside (IPTG). lac repressor encoded by lacI
    229..247     +  promoter       T3 promoter: promoter for bacteriophage T3 RNA polymerase
    275..501     +  promoter       RSV promoter: Rous sarcoma virus enhancer/promoter
    502..682     +  LTR            5' LTR (truncated): truncated 5' long terminal repeat (LTR) from HIV-1
    729..854     +  misc_feature   HIV-1 Ψ: packaging signal of human immunodeficiency virus type 1
    838..1176    +  CDS            HIV-1 gag (fragment): gag protein from human immunodeficiency virus 1; gag
   1351..1584    +  misc_feature   RRE: The Rev response element (RRE) of HIV-1 allows for Rev-dependent mRNA export from the nucleus to the cytoplasm.
   1961..1987    +  CDS            Rev (fragment): human immunodeficiency virus 1 (HIV-1) Rev protein; rev; enhances nuclear export of unspliced and incompletely spliced viral mRNAs
   1991..2171    +  promoter       U6 promoter (fragment): RNA polymerase III promoter for human U6 snRNA
   2212..2329    +  misc_feature   cPPT/CTS: central polypurine tract and central termination sequence of HIV-1
   2401..2612    +  promoter       EF-1α core promoter: core promoter for human elongation factor EF-1α
   2645..4072    +  CDS            tdTomato: tdTomato is a basic (constitutively fluorescent) orange fluorescent protein published in 2004, derived from Discosoma sp.. It is reported to be a somewhat slowly-maturing tandem dimer with low acid sensitivity.
   4099..4117    +  misc_feature   MCS (fragment): pBluescript multiple cloning site
   4118..4137    +  CDS            capTEV™ (fragment): composite tag for in vivo biotinylation, TEV protease cleavage, and 6xHis tagging
   4151..4195    +  CDS            S-Tag: affinity and epitope tag derived from pancreatic ribonuclease A
   4232..4297    +  CDS            GCN4 (fragment): GCN4_YEAST - Also known as AAS101 From Saccharomyces cerevisiae (strain ATCC 204508 / S288c) (Baker's yeast).
   4388..4786    +  CDS            BSD: blasticidin S deaminase; Aspergillus terreus BSD; confers resistance to blasticidin
   4832..5420    +  misc_feature   WPRE: woodchuck hepatitis virus posttranscriptional regulatory element
   5471..5490    +  misc_feature   cPPT/CTS (fragment): central polypurine tract and central termination sequence of HIV-1
   5492..5725    +  LTR            3' LTR (ΔU3): self-inactivating 3' long terminal repeat (LTR) from HIV-1
   5803..5924    +  polyA_signal   SV40 poly(A) signal: SV40 polyadenylation signal
   5964..6099    +  rep_origin     SV40 ori: SV40 origin of replication
   6120..6138    -  promoter       T7 promoter: promoter for bacteriophage T7 RNA polymerase
   6146..6301    +  CDS            lacZα (fragment): LacZα fragment of β-galactosidase; lacZ fragment
   6306..6734    +  rep_origin     f1 ori (sequence partly withheld): f1 bacteriophage origin of replication; arrow indicates direction of (+) strand synthesis
   6787..6891    +  promoter       AmpR promoter: bla
   6892..7752    +  CDS            AmpR: β-lactamase; bla; confers resistance to ampicillin, carbenicillin, and related antibiotics
   7923..8511    +  rep_origin     ori: high-copy-number ColE1/pMB1/pBR322/pUC origin of replication
   8694..81      +  CDS            lacI (fragment) (across the origin): lac repressor; lacI; The lac repressor binds to the lac operator to inhibit transcription in E. coli. This inhibition can be relieved by adding lactose or isopropyl-β-D-thiogalactopyranoside (IPTG).
