[The description below was written by a language model from this plasmid's Addgene catalogue record and pLannotate feature annotations shown in this document.]
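Description:
pGS373_tdTomato-1xGCN4-T2A-BSD Lenti is a lentiviral transfer plasmid built on a pLenti backbone for stable expression of a fluorescent protein carrying a single copy of the synthetic GCN4 peptide epitope. In bacteria it is maintained by a high-copy ColE1/pUC-type origin and selected with ampicillin through the AmpR (β-lactamase) cassette. An f1 origin, an SV40 origin, and remnants of the lac region with T3 and T7 promoters are also present as backbone carry-over. The viral portion has a third-generation, self-inactivating layout. An RSV promoter drives a truncated HIV-1 5' LTR for Tat-independent genomic RNA production. It is followed by the Ψ packaging signal with a gag fragment, the RRE for Rev-dependent nuclear export, and the cPPT/CTS. Downstream of the cargo lie a WPRE, which enhances transcript expression, a ΔU3 3' LTR, and an SV40 poly(A) signal. A fragment of the U6 promoter is annotated upstream of the cPPT, but no associated small RNA cassette is listed.

The payload is a single open reading frame driven by the EF-1α core promoter. tdTomato is followed by a short linker region in which an S-Tag and a partial TEV/His-type tag fragment are detected, and then by a GCN4-derived peptide fragment corresponding to the 1xGCN4pep insert. According to the construct name, a T2A self-cleaving peptide (not separately annotated in the feature table) links this fusion to blasticidin S deaminase. Transduced mammalian cells therefore co-express the red fluorescent GCN4-tagged protein and blasticidin resistance from one transcript. The stated purpose is simply 1xGCN4pep transgene expression. The record does not say how the epitope is used, although GCN4 peptide tags are commonly recognised by scFv-based binders such as those of the SunTag system.
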