Addgene plasmid #211869: pGS373_tdTomato-1xGCN4-T2A-BSD Lenti
Purpose: 1xGCN4pep transgene expression
Depositing lab: Iain Cheeseman. Depositing organization: Whitehead Institute for Biomedical Research.
Backbone
  Vector backbone: pLenti
  Vector type: Lentiviral
  Selectable markers: Blasticidin
Growth in bacteria
  Bacterial resistance: Ampicillin, 100 μg/mL
  Growth temperature: 37°C
  Growth strain: NEB Stable
  Copy number: High Copy
Gene/Insert
  Gene/Insert name: 1xGCN4pep
  Species: Synthetic
  Mutation: N/A
  Cloning method: Restriction Enzyme; 5′ cloning site Unknown (unknown if destroyed)
Terms and licenses: Academic/Nonprofit Terms; Industry Terms: Not Available to Industry
How to cite: pGS373_tdTomato-1xGCN4-T2A-BSD Lenti was a gift from Iain Cheeseman (Addgene plasmid # 211869 ; http://n2t.net/addgene:211869 ; RRID:Addgene_211869)
